Addgene plasmid #178198: pRD461
Purpose: Rok with a C-terminal His-tag overexpression
Depositing lab: Remus Dame. Depositing organization: Leiden University. Publication: The B. subtilis Rok protein is an atypical H-NS-like protein irresponsive to physico-chemical cues. Erkelens AM, Qin L, van Erp B, Miguel-Arribas A, Abia D, Keek HGJ, Markus D, Cajili MKM, Schwab S, Meijer WJJ, Dame RT. Nucleic Acids Res. 2022 Nov 21. pii: 6835367. doi: 10.1093/nar/gkac1064. PubMed 36408910.
Backbone
  Vector backbone: pET30b
  Vector type: Bacterial Expression
Growth in bacteria
  Bacterial resistance: Kanamycin, 50 μg/mL
  Growth temperature: 37°C
  Growth strain: DH5alpha
  Copy number: High Copy
Gene/Insert
  Gene/Insert name: rok 6xHis
  Species: Bacillus subtilis
  Promoter: T7
  Tag / fusion protein: His-tag (C terminal on insert)
  Cloning method: Gibson Cloning
Terms and licenses: Academic/Nonprofit Terms; Industry Terms: Not Available to Industry
How to cite: pRD461 was a gift from Remus Dame (Addgene plasmid # 178198 ; http://n2t.net/addgene:178198 ; RRID:Addgene_178198)
