[The description below was written by a language model from this plasmid's Addgene catalogue record and pLannotate feature annotations shown in this document.]
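Description:
pRD461 is a bacterial expression plasmid built on the pET30b backbone for overproducing the Bacillus subtilis Rok protein with a C-terminal His-tag. The annotated sequence (about 5.8 kb) shows the usual pET architecture: a ColE1/pMB1-type origin of replication accompanied by the bom mobilisation region and the rop gene, an f1 phage origin, and a kanamycin resistance gene (aminoglycoside phosphotransferase) used for selection in E. coli. The catalogue lists the plasmid as high copy, although the presence of rop normally moderates copy number in this backbone family. Short annotated fragments resembling a tetracycline resistance gene and an AmpR promoter are probably non-functional pBR322-derived remnants in the backbone.

The expression cassette consists of a T7 promoter immediately followed by a lac operator, the strong ribosome binding site from T7 gene 10, the rok coding sequence, and a T7 terminator. A plasmid-borne lacI gene with its own promoter supplies lac repressor, so transcription is held off until induction with IPTG in a host that provides T7 RNA polymerase; such tight control is relevant because the annotation notes that Rok overexpression appears to be lethal in its native context. Directly downstream of rok, an 18-nucleotide feature labelled as a fragment of a composite tag corresponds in size and position to the 6xHis tag described in the catalogue; the following short "SET1" match is likely an annotation artefact of vector sequence ahead of the terminator. The insert was introduced by Gibson cloning. Rok is a repressor of comK that binds AT-rich chromosomal DNA, and the tagged protein is suited to affinity purification, presumably for in vitro study of its DNA-binding, H-NS-like properties.
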