Features (pLannotate 1.2.2; 19 found; start..end, strand, type, name):
     80..508     +  rep_origin     f1 ori (sequence partly withheld): f1 bacteriophage origin of replication; arrow indicates direction of (+) strand synthesis
    561..618     +  promoter       AmpR promoter (fragment): bla
    627..1442    -  CDS            KanR: aminoglycoside phosphotransferase; aph(3')-Ia; confers resistance to kanamycin in bacteria or G418 (Geneticin®) in eukaryotes
   1564..2152    +  rep_origin     ori: high-copy-number ColE1/pMB1/pBR322/pUC origin of replication
   2338..2477    -  misc_feature   bom: basis of mobility region from pBR322
   2579..2770    -  CDS            rop: Rop protein, which maintains plasmids at low copy number; rop
   2787..3167    +  CDS            YPB1_ECOLX: Protein predicted: Swiss-Prot protein existence level 4. From Escherichia coli.
   3239..3530    -  CDS            TcR (fragment): tetracycline efflux protein; tet; confers resistance to tetracycline
   3545..3566    -  protein_bind   CAP binding site: CAP binding activates transcription in the presence of cAMP. E. coli catabolite activator protein
   3579..4661    -  CDS            lacI: lac repressor; lacI; The lac repressor binds to the lac operator to inhibit transcription in E. coli. This inhibition can be relieved by adding lactose or isopropyl-β-D-thiogalactopyranoside (IPTG).
   4662..4739    -  promoter       lacI promoter: lacI
   4747..5026    -  CDS            TcR (fragment): tetracycline efflux protein; tet; confers resistance to tetracycline
   5052..5070    +  promoter       T7 promoter: promoter for bacteriophage T7 RNA polymerase
   5071..5095    +  protein_bind   lac operator: The lac repressor binds to the lac operator to inhibit transcription in E. coli. This inhibition can be relieved by adding lactose or isopropyl-β-D-thiogalactopyranoside (IPTG). lac repressor encoded by lacI
   5110..5132    +  RBS            RBS: efficient ribosome binding site from bacteriophage T7 gene 10 (Olins and Rangwala, 1989)
   5140..5712    +  CDS            rok: ROK_BACSU - Also known as ykuW. Experimental evidence at protein level: Swiss-Prot protein existence level 1. Repressor of comK, the master regulator of competence development (PubMed:11849533). Overexpression seems to be lethal (PubMed:11849533). Represses at least 20 genes that specify membrane- localized and secreted proteins, including some that encode products with antibiotic activity (PubMed:15743949). Binds to many AT-rich sites in the chromosome, many of which are known or thought to derive from horizontal gene transfer; helps keep mobile element ICEBs1 quiescent in the genome (PubMed:
   5713..5730    +  CDS            capTEV™ (fragment): composite tag for in vivo biotinylation, TEV protease cleavage, and 6xHis tagging
   5734..5782    +  CDS            SET1 (fragment): solubility-enhancement tag derived from T7 phage gene 10B
   5790..43      +  terminator     T7 terminator (across the origin): transcription terminator for bacteriophage T7 RNA polymerase
>Addgene plasmid #178198 | pRD461 | addgene full sequence | sequence record 350399 | Addgene NGS Result
ATAACCCCTTGGGGCCTCTAAACGGGTCTTGAGGGGTTTTTTGCTGAAAGGAGGAACTATATCCGGATTG
GCGAATGGG
[124 nt withheld, positions 80-203]
C
[91 nt withheld, positions 205-295]
A
[49 nt withheld, positions 297-345]
CCTTTGACGTTGGAGTCCACGTTCTTT
[37 nt withheld, positions 373-409]
ACCCTATCTCGGTCTATTCTTTTGATTTATAAGGGATTTTGCCGATTTCGGCCTATTGGTTAAAAAATGA
GCTGATTTAACAAAAATTTAACGCGAATTTTAACAAAATATTAACGCTTACAATTTAGGTGGCACTTTTC
GGGGAAATGTGCGCGGAACCCCTATTTGTTTATTTTTCTAAATACATTCAAATATGTATCCGCTCATGAA
TTAATTCTTAGAAAAACTCATCGAGCATCAAATGAAACTGCAATTTATTCATATCAGGATTATCAATACC
ATATTTTTGAAAAAGCCGTTTCTGTAATGAAGGAGAAAACTCACCGAGGCAGTTCCATAGGATGGCAAGA
TCCTGGTATCGGTCTGCGATTCCGACTCGTCCAACATCAATACAACCTATTAATTTCCCCTCGTCAAAAA
TAAGGTTATCAAGTGAGAAATCACCATGAGTGACGACTGAATCCGGTGAGAATGGCAAAAGTTTATGCAT
TTCTTTCCAGACTTGTTCAACAGGCCAGCCATTACGCTCGTCATCAAAATCACTCGCATCAACCAAACCG
TTATTCATTCGTGATTGCGCCTGAGCGAGACGAAATACGCGATCGCTGTTAAAAGGACAATTACAAACAG
GAATCGAATGCAACCGGCGCAGGAACACTGCCAGCGCATCAACAATATTTTCACCTGAATCAGGATATTC
TTCTAATACCTGGAATGCTGTTTTCCCGGGGATCGCAGTGGTGAGTAACCATGCATCATCAGGAGTACGG
ATAAAATGCTTGATGGTCGGAAGAGGCATAAATTCCGTCAGCCAGTTTAGTCTGACCATCTCATCTGTAA
CATCATTGGCAACGCTACCTTTGCCATGTTTCAGAAACAACTCTGGCGCATCGGGCTTCCCATACAATCG
ATAGATTGTCGCACCTGATTGCCCGACATTATCGCGAGCCCATTTATACCCATATAAATCAGCATCCATG
TTGGAATTTAATCGCGGCCTAGAGCAAGACGTTTCCCGTTGAATATGGCTCATAACACCCCTTGTATTAC
TGTTTATGTAAGCAGACAGTTTTATTGTTCATGACCAAAATCCCTTAACGTGAGTTTTCGTTCCACTGAG
CGTCAGACCCCGTAGAAAAGATCAAAGGATCTTCTTGAAATCCTTTTTTTCTGCGCGTAATCTGCTGCTT
GCAAACAAAAAAACCACCGCTACCAGCGGTGGTTTGTTTGCCGGATCAAGAGCTACCAACTCTTTTTCCG
AAGGTAACTGGCTTCAGCAGAGCGCAGATACCAAATACTGTCCTTCTAGTGTAGCCGTAGTTAGGCCACC
ACTTCAAGAACTCTGTAGCACCGCCTACATACCTCGCTCTGCTAATCCTGTTACCAGTGGCTGCTGCCAG
TGGCGATAAGTCGTGTCTTACCGGGTTGGACTCAAGACGATAGTTACCGGATAAGGCGCAGCGGTCGGGC
TGAACGGGGGGTTCGTGCACACAGCCCAGCTTGGAGCGAACGACCTACACCGAACTGAGATACCTACAGC
GTGAGCTATGAGAAAGCGCCACGCTTCCCGAAGGGAGAAAGGCGGACAGGTATCCGGTAAGCGGCAGGGT
CGGAACAGGAGAGCGCACGAGGGAGCTTCCAGGGGGAAACGCCTGGTATCTTTATAGTCCTGTCGGGTTT
CGCCACCTCTGACTTGAGCGTCGATTTTTGTGATGCTCGTCAGGGGGGCGGAGCCTATGGAAAAACGCCA
GCAACGCGGCCTTTTTACGGTTCCTGGCCTTTTGCTGGCCTTTTGCTCACATGTTCTTTCCTGCGTTATC
CCCTGATTCTGTGGATAACCGTATTACCGCCTTTGAGTGAGCTGATACCGCTCGCCGCAGCCGAACGACC
GAGCGCAGCGAGTCAGTGAGCGAGGAAGCGGAAGAGCGCCTGATGCGGTATTTTCTCCTTACGCATCTGT
GCGGTATTTCACACCGCAATGGTGCACTCTCAGTACAATCTGCTCTGATGCCGCATAGTTAAGCCAGTAT
ACACTCCGCTATCGCTACGTGACTGGGTCATGGCTGCGCCCCGACACCCGCCAACACCCGCTGACGCGCC
CTGACGGGCTTGTCTGCTCCCGGCATCCGCTTACAGACAAGCTGTGACCGTCTCCGGGAGCTGCATGTGT
CAGAGGTTTTCACCGTCATCACCGAAACGCGCGAGGCAGCTGCGGTAAAGCTCATCAGCGTGGTCGTGAA
GCGATTCACAGATGTCTGCCTGTTCATCCGCGTCCAGCTCGTTGAGTTTCTCCAGAAGCGTTAATGTCTG
GCTTCTGATAAAGCGGGCCATGTTAAGGGCGGTTTTTTCCTGTTTGGTCACTGATGCCTCCGTGTAAGGG
GGATTTCTGTTCATGGGGGTAATGATACCGATGAAACGAGAGAGGATGCTCACGATACGGGTTACTGATG
ATGAACATGCCCGGTTACTGGAACGTTGTGAGGGTAAACAACTGGCGGTATGGATGCGGCGGGACCAGAG
AAAAATCACTCAGGGTCAATGCCAGCGCTTCGTTAATACAGATGTAGGTGTTCCACAGGGTAGCCAGCAG
CATCCTGCGATGCAGATCCGGAACATAATGGTGCAGGGCGCTGACTTCCGCGTTTCCAGACTTTACGAAA
CACGGAAACCGAAGACCATTCATGTTGTTGCTCAGGTCGCAGACGTTTTGCAGCAGCAGTCGCTTCACGT
TCGCTCGCGTATCGGTGATTCATTCTGCTAACCAGTAAGGCAACCCCGCCAGCCTAGCCGGGTCCTCAAC
GACAGGAGCACGATCATGCGCACCCGTGGGGCCGCCATGCCGGCGATAATGGCCTGCTTCTCGCCGAAAC
GTTTGGTGGCGGGACCAGTGACGAAGGCTTGAGCGAGGGCGTGCAAGATTCCGAATACCGCAAGCGACAG
GCCGATCATCGTCGCGCTCCAGCGAAAGCGGTCCTCGCCGAAAATGACCCAGAGCGCTGCCGGCACCTGT
CCTACGAGTTGCATGATAAAGAAGACAGTCATAAGTGCGGCGACGATAGTCATGCCCCGCGCCCACCGGA
AGGAGCTGACTGGGTTGAAGGCTCTCAAGGGCATCGGTCGAGATCCCGGTGCCTAATGAGTGAGCTAACT
TACATTAATTGCGTTGCGCTCACTGCCCGCTTTCCAGTCGGGAAACCTGTCGTGCCAGCTGCATTAATGA
ATCGGCCAACGCGCGGGGAGAGGCGGTTTGCGTATTGGGCGCCAGGGTGGTTTTTCTTTTCACCAGTGAG
ACGGGCAACAGCTGATTGCCCTTCACCGCCTGGCCCTGAGAGAGTTGCAGCAAGCGGTCCACGCTGGTTT
GCCCCAGCAGGCGAAAATCCTGTTTGATGGTGGTTAACGGCGGGATATAACATGAGCTGTCTTCGGTATC
GTCGTATCCCACTACCGAGATGTCCGCACCAACGCGCAGCCCGGACTCGGTAATGGCGCGCATTGCGCCC
AGCGCCATCTGATCGTTGGCAACCAGCATCGCAGTGGGAACGATGCCCTCATTCAGCATTTGCATGGTTT
GTTGAAAACCGGACATGGCACTCCAGTCGCCTTCCCGTTCCGCTATCGGCTGAATTTGATTGCGAGTGAG
ATATTTATGCCAGCCAGCCAGACGCAGACGCGCCGAGACAGAACTTAATGGGCCCGCTAACAGCGCGATT
TGCTGGTGACCCAATGCGACCAGATGCTCCACGCCCAGTCGCGTACCGTCTTCATGGGAGAAAATAATAC
TGTTGATGGGTGTCTGGTCAGAGACATCAAGAAATAACGCCGGAACATTAGTGCAGGCAGCTTCCACAGC
AATGGCATCCTGGTCATCCAGCGGATAGTTAATGATCAGCCCACTGACGCGTTGCGCGAGAAGATTGTGC
ACCGCCGCTTTACAGGCTTCGACGCCGCTTCGTTCTACCATCGACACCACCACGCTGGCACCCAGTTGAT
CGGCGCGAGATTTAATCGCCGCGACAATTTGCGACGGCGCGTGCAGGGCCAGACTGGAGGTGGCAACGCC
AATCAGCAACGACTGTTTGCCCGCCAGTTGTTGTGCCACGCGGTTGGGAATGTAATTCAGCTCCGCCATC
GCCGCTTCCACTTTTTCCCGCGTTTTCGCAGAAACGTGGCTGGCCTGGTTCACCACGCGGGAAACGGTCT
GATAAGAGACACCGGCATACTCTGCGACATCGTATAACGTTACTGGTTTCACATTCACCACCCTGAATTG
ACTCTCTTCCGGGCGCTATCATGCCATACCGCGAAAGGTTTTGCGCCATTCGATGGTGTCCGGGATCTCG
ACGCTCTCCCTTATGCGACTCCTGCATTAGGAAGCAGCCCAGTAGTAGGTTGAGGCCGTTGAGCACCGCC
GCCGCAAGGAATGGTGCATGCAAGGAGATGGCGCCCAACAGTCCCCCGGCCACGGGGCCTGCCACCATAC
CCACGCCGAAACAAGCGCTCATGAGCCCGAAGTGGCGAGCCCGATCTTCCCCATCGGTGATGTCGGCGAT
ATAGGCGCCAGCAACCGCACCTGTGGCGCCGGTGATGCCGGCCACGATGCGTCCGGCGTAGAGGATCGAG
ATCGATCTCGATCCCGCGAAATTAATACGACTCACTATAGGGGAATTGTGAGCGGATAACAATTCCCCTC
TAGAAATAATTTTGTTTAACTTTAAGAAGGAGATATACATATGTTTAATGAAAGAGAAGCTTTGCGCTTG
CGGTTAGAACAATTAAATGAAGCTGAAGTGAAAGTCATTCGTGAATATCAAATTGAACGTGATAAAATAT
ACGCAAAATTAAGAGAGCTGGACAGAAATGGAAGCCCTTCCGAAATCAAAAAGGATTTCCGTTCTGAAAA
AAAACCTGACTCTCTGCCGGTTCTCGCTGAGCTTGCGGCTCAGGAAATCAGAAGCTATCAGCCGCAATCA
CAGCAGCAGTCTGTTCAGCCTCAGCTTCAATCTATTTCCTCTCTTCCTGCCGGTATACCAGACGGAACAA
CACGAAGAAGAAGAGGAACGGCAAGACCGGGATCAAAAGCAGCTAAGCTGCGTGAAGCTGCTATTAAAAC
ATTAAAACGCCACAACGCGGCGATTAAGAGCTCGGAGCTTCAAAAAGAGATTGAAAAAGAAAGCGGTCTT
GAAATCCCTAATATGACAACGTTTATGCAAAGCTTAATTAAAATGTACCCGGAAGTGAAAAAGCCATATC
GCGGGCAGTACATTTTAGAGGGTGAAATCGAATCTGCAGAATCAGCAAACGAACATCATCATCATCATCA
TTAACTGCTAACAAAGCCCGAAAGGAAGCTGAGTTGGCTGCTGCCACCGCTGAGCAATAACTAGC
